Addgene plasmid #211922: mito-EcSTH-LbNOX
Purpose: Mitochondrial localization of EcSTH-LbNOX
Depositing lab: Binghui Li. Depositing organization: Beijing Institute of Hepatology. Publication: Identification of purine biosynthesis as an NADH-sensing pathway to mediate energy stress. Yang R, Yang C, Ma L, Zhao Y, Guo Z, Niu J, Chu Q, Ma Y, Li B. Nat Commun. 2022 Nov 17;13(1):7031. doi: 10.1038/s41467-022-34850-0. PubMed 36396642.
Backbone
  Vector backbone: pLVX-TRE3G-IRES-Vector
  Vector type: Lentiviral
  Selectable markers: Puromycin
Growth in bacteria
  Bacterial resistance: Ampicillin, 100 μg/mL
  Growth temperature: 37°C
  Growth strain: NEB Stable
  Copy number: Unknown
Gene/Insert
  Gene/Insert name: mito-EcSTH-LbNOX
  Species: Synthetic
  Insert size (bp): 2932
  Tag / fusion protein: 3xFLAG
  Cloning method: Restriction Enzyme; 5′ cloning site BamHI (not destroyed); 3′ cloning site NotI (not destroyed)
  Sequencing primers: 5′ GATAGAGAACGTATGTCGAG
Terms and licenses: Academic/Nonprofit Terms; Industry Terms: Not Available to Industry
Depositor comments: We recommend cloning this cDNA into an inducible expression vector system for expression.
How to cite: mito-EcSTH-LbNOX was a gift from Binghui Li (Addgene plasmid # 211922 ; http://n2t.net/addgene:211922 ; RRID:Addgene_211922)
