[The description below was written by a language model from this plasmid's Addgene catalogue record and pLannotate feature annotations shown in this document.]
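Description:
mito-EcSTH-LbNOX is an HIV-1-based lentiviral transfer plasmid built on the pLVX-TRE3G-IRES backbone for doxycycline-inducible expression of a mitochondrially targeted fusion enzyme in mammalian cells. It is propagated in E. coli through a high-copy ColE1/pUC-type origin with ampicillin resistance. The viral portion carries the elements needed for packaging and transduction: flanking HIV-1 LTR sequences, the Ψ packaging signal with a gag fragment, the Rev response element for nuclear export of the genomic RNA, the cPPT/CTS to aid nuclear import, and a WPRE to enhance transcript stability and expression. Transduced cells are selected with puromycin, with the resistance gene driven by its own mouse PGK promoter.

The roughly 2.9 kb synthetic insert, cloned between BamHI and NotI, sits downstream of the TRE3GV promoter, a third-generation Tet-responsive promoter that is active only when a Tet-On 3G transactivator is supplied separately, since none is annotated on this plasmid. The open reading frame begins with a short fragment of human COX4I1 that serves as a mitochondrial targeting sequence, followed by the E. coli soluble pyridine nucleotide transhydrogenase (sthA/udhA), an internal 3xFLAG tag for detection, and a water-forming NADH oxidase. The automated annotation matches this last part to an Enterococcus faecalis homologue, although the construct name indicates LbNOX. An EMCV IRES follows the insert, but no coding sequence is annotated between it and the PGK promoter. The stated purpose is to localise EcSTH-LbNOX to mitochondria, and the associated publication concerns NADH sensing and energy stress, consistent with use as a tool to manipulate mitochondrial pyridine nucleotide redox state.
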