Features (pLannotate 1.2.2; 26 found; start..end, strand, type, name):
    377..634     +  LTR            5' LTR (truncated): truncated 5' long terminal repeat (LTR) from HIV-1
    681..806     +  misc_feature   HIV-1 Ψ: packaging signal of human immunodeficiency virus type 1
    790..1128    +  CDS            HIV-1 gag (fragment): gag protein from human immunodeficiency virus 1; gag
   1303..1536    +  misc_feature   RRE: The Rev response element (RRE) of HIV-1 allows for Rev-dependent mRNA export from the nucleus to the cytoplasm.
   1913..2013    +  CDS            Rev (fragment): human immunodeficiency virus 1 (HIV-1) Rev protein; rev; enhances nuclear export of unspliced and incompletely spliced viral mRNAs
   2028..2143    +  misc_feature   cPPT/CTS: central polypurine tract and central termination sequence of HIV-1 (lacking the first T)
   2206..2555    +  promoter       TRE3GV promoter: 3rd-generation Tet-responsive promoter that can be activated by binding of Tet-On® 3G, optimized for retroviral and lentiviral vectors
   2562..2633    +  CDS            COX4I1 (fragment): COX41_HUMAN - Also known as COX4. Experimental evidence at protein level: Swiss-Prot protein existence level 1. Component of the cytochrome c oxidase, the last enzyme in the mitochondrial electron transport chain which drives oxidative phosphorylation. The respiratory chain contains 3 multisubunit complexes succinate dehydrogenase (complex II, CII), ubiquinol- cytochrome c oxidoreductase (cytochrome b-c1 complex, complex III, CIII) and cytochrome c oxidase (complex IV, CIV), that cooperate to transfer electrons derived from NADH and succinate to molecular oxygen, creating an electrochemical gr
   2634..4028    +  CDS            sthA: STHA_ECO24 - Also known as udhA From Escherichia coli O139:H28 (strain E24377A / ETEC).
   4053..4118    +  CDS            3xFLAG: three tandem FLAG® epitope tags, followed by an enterokinase cleavage site
   4119..5438    +  CDS            nox: NAOX_ENTFA - Experimental evidence at protein level: Swiss-Prot protein existence level 1. Catalyzes the four-electron reduction of molecular oxygen to water. From Enterococcus faecalis (strain ATCC 700802 / V583).
   5489..6069    +  misc_feature   IRES2: internal ribosome entry site (IRES) of the encephalomyocarditis virus (EMCV)
   6098..6597    +  promoter       PGK promoter: mouse phosphoglycerate kinase 1 promoter
   6618..7217    +  CDS            PuroR: puromycin N-acetyltransferase; pac from Streptomyces alboniger; confers resistance to puromycin
   7234..7822    +  misc_feature   WPRE: woodchuck hepatitis virus posttranscriptional regulatory element
   7839..8357    +  CDS            nef (fragment): NEF_HV1BR - Experimental evidence at protein level: Swiss-Prot protein existence level 1. Extracellular Nef protein targets CD4(+) T-lymphocytes for apoptosis by interacting with CXCR4 surface receptors (PubMed:14990729). From Human immunodeficiency virus type 1 group M subtype B (isolate BRU/LAI) (HIV-1).
   8405..8662    +  LTR            5' LTR (truncated): truncated 5' long terminal repeat (LTR) from HIV-1
   8812..8834    -  protein_bind   lac operator (fragment): The lac repressor binds to the lac operator to inhibit transcription in E. coli. This inhibition can be relieved by adding lactose or isopropyl-β-D-thiogalactopyranoside (IPTG). lac repressor encoded by lacI
   8838..8868    -  promoter       lac promoter: promoter for the E. coli lac operon
   8883..8904    -  protein_bind   CAP binding site: CAP binding activates transcription in the presence of cAMP. E. coli catabolite activator protein
   8917..9009    -  CDS            lacI (fragment): lac repressor; lacI; The lac repressor binds to the lac operator to inhibit transcription in E. coli. This inhibition can be relieved by adding lactose or isopropyl-β-D-thiogalactopyranoside (IPTG).
   9192..9780    -  rep_origin     ori: high-copy-number ColE1/pMB1/pBR322/pUC origin of replication
   9951..10811   -  CDS            AmpR: β-lactamase; bla; confers resistance to ampicillin, carbenicillin, and related antibiotics
  10812..10916   -  promoter       AmpR promoter: bla
  10964..11098   +  polyA_signal   SV40 poly(A) signal: SV40 polyadenylation signal
  11265..329     +  CDS            nef (fragment) (across the origin): NEF_HV1BR - Experimental evidence at protein level: Swiss-Prot protein existence level 1. Extracellular Nef protein targets CD4(+) T-lymphocytes for apoptosis by interacting with CXCR4 surface receptors (PubMed:14990729). From Human immunodeficiency virus type 1 group M subtype B (isolate BRU/LAI) (HIV-1).
>Addgene plasmid #211922 | mito-EcSTH-LbNOX | addgene full sequence | sequence record 419203 | Addgene NGS Result
TGGAAGGGCTAATTCACTCCCAAAGAAGACAAGATATCCTTGATCTGTGGATCTACCACACACAAGGCTA
CTTCCCTGATTAGCAGAACTACACACCAGGGCCAGGGGTCAGATATCCACTGACCTTTGGATGGTGCTAC
AAGCTAGTACCAGTTGAGCCAGATAAGGTAGAAGAGGCCAATAAAGGAGAGAACACCAGCTTGTTACACC
CTGTGAGCCTGCATGGGATGGATGACCCGGAGAGAGAAGTGTTAGAGTGGAGGTTTGACAGCCGCCTAGC
ATTTCATCACGTGGCCCGAGAGCTGCATCCGGAGTACTTCAAGAACTGCTGATATCGAGCTTGCTACAAG
GGACTTTCCGCTGGGGACTTTCCAGGGAGGCGTGGCCTGGGCGGGACTGGGGAGTGGCGAGCCCTCAGAT
CCTGCATATAAGCAGCTGCTTTTTGCCTGTACTGGGTCTCTCTGGTTAGACCAGATCTGAGCCTGGGAGC
TCTCTGGCTAACTAGGGAACCCACTGCTTAAGCCTCAATAAAGCTTGCCTTGAGTGCTTCAAGTAGTGTG
TGCCCGTCTGTTGTGTGACTCTGGTAACTAGAGATCCCTCAGACCCTTTTAGTCAGTGTGGAAAATCTCT
AGCAGTGGCGCCCGAACAGGGACTTGAAAGCGAAAGGGAAACCAGAGGAGCTCTCTCGACGCAGGACTCG
GCTTGCTGAAGCGCGCACGGCAAGAGGCGAGGGGCGGCGACTGGTGAGTACGCCAAAAATTTTGACTAGC
GGAGGCTAGAAGGAGAGAGATGGGTGCGAGAGCGTCAGTATTAAGCGGGGGAGAATTAGATCGCGATGGG
AAAAAATTCGGTTAAGGCCAGGGGGAAAGAAAAAATATAAATTAAAACATATAGTATGGGCAAGCAGGGA
GCTAGAACGATTCGCAGTTAATCCTGGCCTGTTAGAAACATCAGAAGGCTGTAGACAAATACTGGGACAG
CTACAACCATCCCTTCAGACAGGATCAGAAGAACTTAGATCATTATATAATACAGTAGCAACCCTCTATT
GTGTGCATCAAAGGATAGAGATAAAAGACACCAAGGAAGCTTTAGACAAGATAGAGGAAGAGCAAAACAA
AAGTAAGACCACCGCACAGCAAGCGGCCGGCCGCTGATCTTCAGACCTGGAGGAGGAGATATGAGGGACA
ATTGGAGAAGTGAATTATATAAATATAAAGTAGTAAAAATTGAACCATTAGGAGTAGCACCCACCAAGGC
AAAGAGAAGAGTGGTGCAGAGAGAAAAAAGAGCAGTGGGAATAGGAGCTTTGTTCCTTGGGTTCTTGGGA
GCAGCAGGAAGCACTATGGGCGCAGCGTCAATGACGCTGACGGTACAGGCCAGACAATTATTGTCTGGTA
TAGTGCAGCAGCAGAACAATTTGCTGAGGGCTATTGAGGCGCAACAGCATCTGTTGCAACTCACAGTCTG
GGGCATCAAGCAGCTCCAGGCAAGAATCCTGGCTGTGGAAAGATACCTAAAGGATCAACAGCTCCTGGGG
ATTTGGGGTTGCTCTGGAAAACTCATTTGCACCACTGCTGTGCCTTGGAATGCTAGTTGGAGTAATAAAT
CTCTGGAACAGATTTGGAATCACACGACCTGGATGGAGTGGGACAGAGAAATTAACAATTACACAAGCTT
AATACACTCCTTAATTGAAGAATCGCAAAACCAGCAAGAAAAGAATGAACAAGAATTATTGGAATTAGAT
AAATGGGCAAGTTTGTGGAATTGGTTTAACATAACAAATTGGCTGTGGTATATAAAATTATTCATAATGA
TAGTAGGAGGCTTGGTAGGTTTAAGAATAGTTTTTGCTGTACTTTCTATAGTGAATAGAGTTAGGCAGGG
ATATTCACCATTATCGTTTCAGACCCACCTCCCAACCCCGAGGGGACCCGACAGGCCCGAAGGAATAGAA
GAAGAAGGTGGAGAGAGAGACAGAGACAGATCCATTCGATTAGTGAACGGATCTCGACGGTATCGCCTTT
AAAAGAAAAGGGGGGATTGGGGGGTACAGTGCAGGGGAAAGAATAGTAGACATAATAGCAACAGACATAC
AAACTAAAGAATTACAAAAACAAATTACAAAAATTCAAAATTTTCGGGTTTATTACAGGGACAGCAGAGA
TCCAGTTTATCGATGAGGCCCTTTCGTCTTCACTCGAGTTTACTCCCTATCAGTGATAGAGAACGTATGA
AGAGTTTACTCCCTATCAGTGATAGAGAACGTATGCAGACTTTACTCCCTATCAGTGATAGAGAACGTAT
AAGGAGTTTACTCCCTATCAGTGATAGAGAACGTATGACCAGTTTACTCCCTATCAGTGATAGAGAACGT
ATCTACAGTTTACTCCCTATCAGTGATAGAGAACGTATATCCAGTTTACTCCCTATCAGTGATAGAGAAC
GTATGTCGAGGTAGGCGTGTACGGTGGGCGCCTATAAAAGCAGAGCTCGTTTAGTGAACCGTCAGATCGC
CTGGAGCAATTCCACAACACTTTTGTCTTATACTTGGATCCATGCTCGCTACAAGGGTCTTTAGCCTCGT
CGGAAAGAGAGCTATCAGCACCTCCGTCTGCGTGAGAGCTCATCCCCACTCCTACGACTACGACGCCATC
GTGATCGGCTCCGGCCCCGGCGGCGAGGGCGCCGCCATGGGCCTGGTGAAGCAGGGCGCCCGCGTGGCCG
TGATCGAGCGCTACCAGAACGTGGGCGGCGGCTGCACCCACTGGGGCACCATCCCCTCCAAGGCCCTGCG
CCACGCCGTGTCCCGCATCATCGAGTTCAACCAGAACCCCCTGTACTCCGACCACTCCCGCCTGCTGCGC
TCCTCCTTCGCCGACATCCTGAACCACGCCGACAACGTGATCAACCAGCAGACCCGCATGCGCCAGGGCT
TCTACGAGCGCAACCACTGCGAGATCCTGCAGGGCAACGCCCGCTTCGTGGACGAGCACACCCTGGCCCT
GGACTGCCCCGACGGCTCCGTGGAGACCCTGACCGCCGAGAAGTTCGTGATCGCCTGCGGCTCCCGCCCC
TACCACCCCACCGACGTGGACTTCACCCACCCCCGCATCTACGACTCCGACTCCATCCTGTCCATGCACC
ACGAGCCCCGCCACGTGCTGATCTACGGCGCCGGCGTGATCGGCTGCGAGTACGCCTCCATCTTCCGCGG
CATGGACGTGAAGGTGGACCTGATCAACACCCGCGACCGCCTGCTGGCCTTCCTGGACCAGGAGATGTCC
GACTCCCTGTCCTACCACTTCTGGAACTCCGGCGTGGTGATCCGCCACAACGAGGAGTACGAGAAGATCG
AGGGCTGCGACGACGGCGTGATCATGCACCTGAAGTCCGGCAAGAAGCTGAAGGCCGACTGCCTGCTGTA
CGCCAACGGCCGCACCGGCAACACCGACTCCCTGGCCCTGCAGAACATCGGCCTGGAGACCGACTCCCGC
GGCCAGCTGAAGGTGAACTCCATGTACCAGACCGCCCAGCCCCACGTGTACGCCGTGGGCGACGTGATCG
GCTACCCCTCCCTGGCCTCCGCCGCCTACGACCAGGGCCGCATCGCCGCCCAGGCCCTGGTGAAGGGCGA
GGCCACCGCCCACCTGATCGAGGACATCCCCACCGGCATCTACACCATCCCCGAGATCTCCTCCGTGGGC
AAGACCGAGCAGCAGCTGACCGCCATGAAGGTGCCCTACGAGGTGGGCCGCGCCCAGTTCAAGCACCTGG
CCCGCGCCCAGATCGTGGGCATGAACGTGGGCACCCTGAAGATCCTGTTCCACCGCGAGACCAAGGAGAT
CCTGGGCATCCACTGCTTCGGCGAGCGCGCCGCCGAGATCATCCACATCGGCCAGGCCATCATGGAGCAG
AAGGGCGGCGGCAACACCATCGAGTACTTCGTGAACACCACCTTCAACTACCCCACCATGGCCGAGGCCT
ACCGCGTGGCCGCCCTGAACGGCCTGAACCGCCTGTTCGGAGGAGGAGGATCAGGAGGAGGAGACTACAA
AGACCATGACGGTGATTATAAAGATCATGACATCGACTACAAGGATGACGATGACAAGATGAAGGTCACC
GTGGTCGGATGCACCCATGCCGGCACCTTCGCCATCAAGCAAATCCTCGCTGAGCACCCTGACGCCGAGG
TCACCGTCTACGAGAGGAACGATGTGATCTCCTTCCTGTCCTGTGGCATCGCCCTCTACCTGGGCGGAAA
AGTGGCCGATCCCCAAGGCCTCTTCTACAGCTCCCCTGAAGAACTGCAGAAGCTGGGCGCTAATGTGCAG
ATGAACCACAACGTGCTGGCCATCGACCCTGACCAAAAGACCGTCACAGTCGAGGACCTCACCAATCACG
CCCAGACCACCGAGTCCTACGACAAACTGGTGATGACCTCCGGAAGCTGGCCTATCGTGCCCAAAATCCC
CGGCATCGACAGCGATAGGGTGAAGCTCTGCAAGAATTGGGCCCACGCCCAGGCTCTGATTGAGGACGCC
AAGGAGGCCAAGAGGATCACCGTCATCGGCGCCGGATACATCGGAGCCGAACTGGCCGAGGCCTACTCCA
CAACAGGCCACGACGTCACCCTGATTGACGCCATGGCTAGGGTCATGCCCAAGTACTTCGATGCCGACTT
CACCGACGTCATCGAACAGGACTACAGGGACCATGGCGTGCAACTCGCTCTGGGCGAGACAGTGGAGAGC
TTCACCGACAGCGCCACCGGCCTCACAATCAAGACAGACAAGAACTCCTATGAGACCGACCTGGCCATCC
TCTGCATTGGCTTTAGGCCCAACACAGACCTGCTGAAAGGCAAAGTGGACATGGCCCCTAACGGCGCCAT
CATTACCGACGACTACATGAGGTCCAGCAACCCTGATATTTTCGCTGCTGGCGACTCCGCCGCCGTCCAT
TACAACCCCACACACCAAAACGCCTACATTCCCCTCGCTACCAACGCCGTCAGGCAGGGAATCCTCGTCG
GAAAGAACCTCGTCAAGCCCACAGTGAAGTACATGGGAACCCAGTCCAGCTCCGGACTGGCCCTCTATGA
CAGGACAATTGTCTCCACAGGCCTCACACTGGCCGCCGCCAAGCAACAAGGCCTCAATGCCGAGCAGGTC
ATCGTGGAGGACAACTATAGGCCCGAGTTCATGCCTTCCACCGAGCCCGTCCTCATGAGCCTGGTCTTCG
ACCCCGATACACACAGAATCCTGGGAGGCGCCCTGATGTCCAAATACGACGTGTCCCAGAGCGCTAATAC
CCTGTCCGTCTGCATCCAGAACGAGAACACCATCGATGACCTGGCCATGGTGGACATGCTGTTCCAGCCC
AATTTCGACAGGCCCTTCAACTACCTGAACATTCTCGCCCAGGCTGCCCAAGCTAAAGTGGCCCAATCCG
TCAACGCTTAAGCGGCCGCCCCGGCCGGCCCCTCTCCCTCCCCCCCCCCTAACGTTACTGGCCGAAGCCG
CTTGGAATAAGGCCGGTGTGCGTTTGTCTATATGTTATTTTCCACCATATTGCCGTCTTTTGGCAATGTG
AGGGCCCGGAAACCTGGCCCTGTCTTCTTGACGAGCATTCCTAGGGGTCTTTCCCCTCTCGCCAAAGGAA
TGCAAGGTCTGTTGAATGTCGTGAAGGAAGCAGTTCCTCTGGAAGCTTCTTGAAGACAAACAACGTCTGT
AGCGACCCTTTGCAGGCAGCGGAACCCCCCACCTGGCGACAGGTGCCTCTGCGGCCAAAAGCCACGTGTA
TAAGATACACCTGCAAAGGCGGCACAACCCCAGTGCCACGTTGTGAGTTGGATAGTTGTGGAAAGAGTCA
AATGGCTCTCCTCAAGCGTATTCAACAAGGGGCTGAAGGATGCCCAGAAGGTACCCCATTGTATGGGATC
TGATCTGGGGCCTCGGTACACATGCTTTACATGTGTTTAGTCGAGGTTAAAAAAACGTCTAGGCCCCCCG
AACCACGGGGACGTGGTTTTCCTTTGAAAAACACGATGATAATATGGCCCCCGGGACGCGTCATATGGAA
TTCTACCGGGTAGGGGAGGCGCTTTTCCCAAGGCAGTCTGGAGCATGCGCTTTAGCAGCCCCGCTGGGCA
CTTGGCGCTACACAAGTGGCCTCTGGCCTCGCACACATTCCACATCCACCGGTAGGCGCCAACCGGCTCC
GTTCTTTGGTGGCCCCTTCGCGCCACCTTCTACTCCTCCCCTAGTCAGGAAGTTCCCCCCCGCCCCGCAG
CTCGCGTCGTGCAGGACGTGACAAATGGAAGTAGCACGTCTCACTAGTCTCGTGCAGATGGACAGCACCG
CTGAGCAATGGAAGCGGGTAGGCCTTTGGGGCAGCGGCCAATAGCAGCTTTGCTCCTTCGCTTTCTGGGC
TCAGAGGCTGGGAAGGGGTGGGTCCGGGGGCGGGCTCAGGGGCGGGCTCAGGGGCGGGGCGGGCGCCCGA
AGGTCCTCCGGAGGCCCGGCATTCTGCACGCTTCAAAAGCGCACGTCTGCCGCGCTGTTCTCCTCTTCCT
CATCTCCGGGCCTTTCGACCTGCAGCCCAAGCTTACCATGACCGAGTACAAGCCCACGGTGCGCCTCGCC
ACCCGCGACGACGTCCCCAGGGCCGTACGCACCCTCGCCGCCGCGTTCGCCGACTACCCCGCCACGCGCC
ACACCGTCGATCCGGACCGCCACATCGAGCGGGTCACCGAGCTGCAAGAACTCTTCCTCACGCGCGTCGG
GCTCGACATCGGCAAGGTGTGGGTCGCGGACGACGGCGCCGCGGTGGCGGTCTGGACCACGCCGGAGAGC
GTCGAAGCGGGGGCGGTGTTCGCCGAGATCGGCCCGCGCATGGCCGAGTTGAGCGGTTCCCGGCTGGCCG
CGCAGCAACAGATGGAAGGCCTCCTGGCGCCGCACCGGCCCAAGGAGCCCGCGTGGTTCCTGGCCACCGT
CGGCGTCTCGCCCGACCACCAGGGCAAGGGTCTGGGCAGCGCCGTCGTGCTCCCCGGAGTGGAGGCGGCC
GAGCGCGCCGGGGTGCCCGCCTTCCTGGAGACCTCCGCGCCCCGCAACCTCCCCTTCTACGAGCGGCTCG
GCTTCACCGTCACCGCCGACGTCGAGGTGCCCGAAGGACCGCGCACCTGGTGCATGACCCGCAAGCCCGG
TGCCTGACGGGCGCGTCTGGAACAATCAACCTCTGGATTACAAAATTTGTGAAAGATTGACTGGTATTCT
TAACTATGTTGCTCCTTTTACGCTATGTGGATACGCTGCTTTAATGCCTTTGTATCATGCTATTGCTTCC
CGTATGGCTTTCATTTTCTCCTCCTTGTATAAATCCTGGTTGCTGTCTCTTTATGAGGAGTTGTGGCCCG
TTGTCAGGCAACGTGGCGTGGTGTGCACTGTGTTTGCTGACGCAACCCCCACTGGTTGGGGCATTGCCAC
CACCTGTCAGCTCCTTTCCGGGACTTTCGCTTTCCCCCTCCCTATTGCCACGGCGGAACTCATCGCCGCC
TGCCTTGCCCGCTGCTGGACAGGGGCTCGGCTGTTGGGCACTGACAATTCCGTGGTGTTGTCGGGGAAGC
TGACGTCCTTTCCATGGCTGCTCGCCTGTGTTGCCACCTGGATTCTGCGCGGGACGTCCTTCTGCTACGT
CCCTTCGGCCCTCAATCCAGCGGACCTTCCTTCCCGCGGCCTGCTGCCGGCTCTGCGGCCTCTTCCGCGT
CTTCGCCTTCGCCCTCAGACGAGTCGGATCTCCCTTTGGGCCGCCTCCCCGCCTGGAATTAATTCTGCAG
TCGAGACCTAGAAAAACATGGAGCAATCACAAGTAGCAATACAGCAGCTACCAATGCTGATTGTGCCTGG
CTAGAAGCACAAGAGGAGGAGGAGGTGGGTTTTCCAGTCACACCTCAGGTACCTTTAAGACCAATGACTT
ACAAGGCAGCTGTAGATCTTAGCCACTTTTTAAAAGAAAAGAGGGGACTGGAAGGGCTAATTCACTCCCA
ACGAAGACAAGATATCCTTGATCTGTGGATCTACCACACACAAGGCTACTTCCCTGATTAGCAGAACTAC
ACACCAGGGCCAGGGGTCAGATATCCACTGACCTTTGGATGGTGCTACAAGCTAGTACCAGTTGAGCCAG
ATAAGGTAGAAGAGGCCAATAAAGGAGAGAACACCAGCTTGTTACACCCTGTGAGCCTGCATGGGATGGA
TGACCCGGAGAGAGAAGTGTTAGAGTGGAGGTTTGACAGCCGCCTAGCATTTCATCACGTGGCCCGAGAG
CTGCATCCGGAGTACTTCAAGAACTGCTGATATCGAGCTTGCTACAAGGGACTTTCCGCTGGGGACTTTC
CAGGGAGGCGTGGCCTGGGCGGGACTGGGGAGTGGCGAGCCCTCAGATCCTGCATATAAGCAGCTGCTTT
TTGCCTGTACTGGGTCTCTCTGGTTAGACCAGATCTGAGCCTGGGAGCTCTCTGGCTAACTAGGGAACCC
ACTGCTTAAGCCTCAATAAAGCTTGCCTTGAGTGCTTCAAGTAGTGTGTGCCCGTCTGTTGTGTGACTCT
GGTAACTAGAGATCCCTCAGACCCTTTTAGTCAGTGTGGAAAATCTCTAGCAGTAGTAGTTCATGTCATC
TTATTATTCAGTATTTATAACTTGCAAAGAAATGAATATCAGAGAGTGAGAGGCCTTGACATTGCTAGCG
TTTACCGTCGACCTCTAGCTAGAGCTTGGCGTAATCATGGTCATAGCTGTTTCCTGTGTGAAATTGTTAT
CCGCTCACAATTCCACACAACATACGAGCCGGAAGCATAAAGTGTAAAGCCTGGGGTGCCTAATGAGTGA
GCTAACTCACATTAATTGCGTTGCGCTCACTGCCCGCTTTCCAGTCGGGAAACCTGTCGTGCCAGCTGCA
TTAATGAATCGGCCAACGCGCGGGGAGAGGCGGTTTGCGTATTGGGCGCTCTTCCGCTTCCTCGCTCACT
GACTCGCTGCGCTCGGTCGTTCGGCTGCGGCGAGCGGTATCAGCTCACTCAAAGGCGGTAATACGGTTAT
CCACAGAATCAGGGGATAACGCAGGAAAGAACATGTGAGCAAAAGGCCAGCAAAAGGCCAGGAACCGTAA
AAAGGCCGCGTTGCTGGCGTTTTTCCATAGGCTCCGCCCCCCTGACGAGCATCACAAAAATCGACGCTCA
AGTCAGAGGTGGCGAAACCCGACAGGACTATAAAGATACCAGGCGTTTCCCCCTGGAAGCTCCCTCGTGC
GCTCTCCTGTTCCGACCCTGCCGCTTACCGGATACCTGTCCGCCTTTCTCCCTTCGGGAAGCGTGGCGCT
TTCTCATAGCTCACGCTGTAGGTATCTCAGTTCGGTGTAGGTCGTTCGCTCCAAGCTGGGCTGTGTGCAC
GAACCCCCCGTTCAGCCCGACCGCTGCGCCTTATCCGGTAACTATCGTCTTGAGTCCAACCCGGTAAGAC
ACGACTTATCGCCACTGGCAGCAGCCACTGGTAACAGGATTAGCAGAGCGAGGTATGTAGGCGGTGCTAC
AGAGTTCTTGAAGTGGTGGCCTAACTACGGCTACACTAGAAGAACAGTATTTGGTATCTGCGCTCTGCTG
AAGCCAGTTACCTTCGGAAAAAGAGTTGGTAGCTCTTGATCCGGCAAACAAACCACCGCTGGTAGCGGTG
GTTTTTTTGTTTGCAAGCAGCAGATTACGCGCAGAAAAAAAGGATCTCAAGAAGATCCTTTGATCTTTTC
TACGGGGTCTGACGCTCAGTGGAACGAAAACTCACGTTAAGGGATTTTGGTCATGAGATTATCAAAAAGG
ATCTTCACCTAGATCCTTTTAAATTAAAAATGAAGTTTTAAATCAATCTAAAGTATATATGAGTAAACTT
GGTCTGACAGTTACCAATGCTTAATCAGTGAGGCACCTATCTCAGCGATCTGTCTATTTCGTTCATCCAT
AGTTGCCTGACTCCCCGTCGTGTAGATAACTACGATACGGGAGGGCTTACCATCTGGCCCCAGTGCTGCA
ATGATACCGCGAGACCCACGCTCACCGGCTCCAGATTTATCAGCAATAAACCAGCCAGCCGGAAGGGCCG
AGCGCAGAAGTGGTCCTGCAACTTTATCCGCCTCCATCCAGTCTATTAATTGTTGCCGGGAAGCTAGAGT
AAGTAGTTCGCCAGTTAATAGTTTGCGCAACGTTGTTGCCATTGCTACAGGCATCGTGGTGTCACGCTCG
TCGTTTGGTATGGCTTCATTCAGCTCCGGTTCCCAACGATCAAGGCGAGTTACATGATCCCCCATGTTGT
GCAAAAAAGCGGTTAGCTCCTTCGGTCCTCCGATCGTTGTCAGAAGTAAGTTGGCCGCAGTGTTATCACT
CATGGTTATGGCAGCACTGCATAATTCTCTTACTGTCATGCCATCCGTAAGATGCTTTTCTGTGACTGGT
GAGTACTCAACCAAGTCATTCTGAGAATAGTGTATGCGGCGACCGAGTTGCTCTTGCCCGGCGTCAATAC
GGGATAATACCGCGCCACATAGCAGAACTTTAAAAGTGCTCATCATTGGAAAACGTTCTTCGGGGCGAAA
ACTCTCAAGGATCTTACCGCTGTTGAGATCCAGTTCGATGTAACCCACTCGTGCACCCAACTGATCTTCA
GCATCTTTTACTTTCACCAGCGTTTCTGGGTGAGCAAAAACAGGAAGGCAAAATGCCGCAAAAAAGGGAA
TAAGGGCGACACGGAAATGTTGAATACTCATACTCTTCCTTTTTCAATATTATTGAAGCATTTATCAGGG
TTATTGTCTCATGAGCGGATACATATTTGAATGTATTTAGAAAAATAAACAAATAGGGGTTCCGCGCACA
TTTCCCCGAAAAGTGCCACCTGACGTCGACGGATCGGGAGATCAACTTGTTTATTGCAGCTTATAATGGT
TACAAATAAAGCAATAGCATCACAAATTTCACAAATAAAGCATTTTTTTCACTGCATTCTAGTTGTGGTT
TGTCCAAACTCATCAATGTATCTTATCATGTCTGGATCAACTGGATAACTCAAGCTAACCAAAATCATCC
CAAACTTCCCACCCCATACCCTATTACCACTGCCAATTACCTGTGGTTTCATTTACTCTAAACCTGTGAT
TCCTCTGAATTATTTTCATTTTAAAGAAATTGTATTTGTTAAATATGTACTACAAACTTAGTAGT
